>Addgene plasmid #235115 | VN1263 pB2Hws_v28_pLWeakRBS_TIR371_cI-Asf1B+rpoA-IP1_Ddcm_WeaKRBS_TIR51_KanR | addgene full sequence | sequence record 469386 | Addgene NGS Result
GGCAGCATCACCCGACGCACTTTGCGCCGAATAAATACCTGTGACGGAAGATCACTTCGCAGAATAAATA
AATCCTGGTGTCCCTGTTGATACCGGGAAGCCCTGGGCCAACTTTTGGCGAAAATGAGACGTTGATCGGC
ACGTAAGAGGTTCCAACTTTCACCATAATGAAATAAGATCACTACCGGGCGTATTTTTTGAGTTATCGAG
ATTTTCAGGAGCTAAGGAAGCTAAAATGGAGAAAAAAATCACTGGATATACCACCGTTGATATATCCCAA
TGGCATCGTAAAGAACATTTTGAGGCATTTCAGTCAGTTGCTCAATGTACCTATAACCAGACCGTTCAGC
TGGATATTACGGCCTTTTTAAAGACCGTAAAGAAAAATAAGCACAAGTTTTATCCGGCCTTTATTCACAT
TCTTGCCCGCCTGATGAATGCTCATCCGGAATTCCGTATGGCAATGAAAGACGGTGAGCTGGTGATATGG
GATAGTGTTCACCCTTGTTACACCGTTTTCCATGAGCAAACTGAAACGTTTTCATCGCTCTGGAGTGAAT
ACCACGACGATTTCCGGCAGTTTCTACACATATATTCGCAAGATGTGGCGTGTTACGGTGAAAACCTGGC
CTATTTCCCTAAAGGGTTTATTGAGAATATGTTTTTCGTCTCAGCCAATCCCTGGGTGAGTTTCACCAGT
TTTGATTTAAACGTGGCCAATATGGACAACTTCTTCGCCCCCGTTTTCACCATGGGCAAATATTATACGC
AAGGCGACAAGGTGCTGATGCCGCTGGCGATTCAGGTTCATCATGCCGTTTGTGATGGCTTCCATGTCGG
CAGAATGCTTAATGAATTACAACAGTACTGCGATGAGTGGCAGGGCGGGGCGTAATTTTTTTAAGGCAGT
TATTGGTGCCCTTAAACGCCTGGTTGCTACGCCTGAATAAGTGATAATAAGCGGATGAATGGCAGAAATT
CGAAAGCAAATTCGACCCGGTCGTCGGTTCAGGGCAGGGTCGTTAAATAGCCGCTTATGTCTATTGCTGG
TTTACCGGTTTATTGACTACCGGAAGCAGTGTGACCGTGTGCTTCTCAAATGCCTGAGGCCAGTTTGCTC
AGGCTCTCCCCGTGGAGGTAATAATTGACGATATGATCATTTATTCTGCCTCCCAGAGCCTGATAAAAAC
GGTTAGCGCTTCGTTAATACAGATGTAGGTGTTCCACAGGGTAGCCAGCAGCATCCTGCGATGCAGATCT
GTAAGGTAAGAGCTCTTATCAGTTATCCCAATTGATATGGAAGCGGGTAACACGCGGATTGGATGCCAGA
ATGTTGCGTTGCAGCTGACTAAAATCCGGTTTCATCGGCGGATTTTCACGCAGTTCCGGGTTCAGGTATT
CATTGTTAACGTAATAACCCACGCGGATGAATTCCTGGCCGTGATACGTGCAGGTAATCAGAACCACCGT
GACACCAACTGCGTCGGTTTCCGGAATCAGCGACGGGTTCGGAGCATCTGCTTGGAAAACAAACATATGA
CGACCTGCCGGGACCGGGCCCACCAGGACTGAGTCCAGGATCTGATCAAATTCTTCAGATTCCGCGCTGC
CCACATAGATAATTTTCCATTCCAGGTCATCGGCCAGCGCTTCGGAACATTCAAACGAGATTTCAAAGCG
GAACGGGCTATGGAACGGGGACGGATTTTCCAGCACTGCCACATTCAGCACCGAGACTTTCGCCATTGCG
GTACCGCCAAACGTCTCTTCAGGCCACTGACTAGCGATAACTTTCCCCACAACGGAACAACTCTCATTGC
ATGGGATCATTGGGTACTGTGGGTTTAGTGGTTGTAAAAACACCTGACCGCTATCCCTGATCAGTTTCTT
GAAGGTAAACTCATCACCCCCAAGTCTGGCTATGCAGAAATCACCTGGCTCAACAGCCTGCTCAGGGTCA
ACGAGAATTAACATTCCGTCAGGAAAGCTTGGCTTGGAGCCTGTTGGTGCGGTCATGGAATTACCTTCAA
CCTCAAGCCAGAATGCAGAATCACTGGCTTTTTTGGTTGTGCTTACCCATCTCTCCGCATCACCTTTGGT
AAAGGTTCTAAGCTCAGGTGAGAACATCCCTGCCTGAACATGAGAAAAAACAGGGTACTCATACTCACTT
CTAAGTGACGGCTGCATACTAACCGCTTCATACATCTCGTAGATTTCTCTGGCGATTGAAGGGCTAAATT
CTTCAACGCTAACTTTGAGAATTTTTGCAAGCAATGCGGCGTTATAAGCATTTAATGCATTGATGCCATT
AAATAAAGCACCAACGCCTGACTGCCCCATCCCCATCTTGTCTGCGACAGACGGCTGGGATAAGCCAAGT
TCATTTTTCTTTTTTTCATAAATTGCTTTAAGGCGACGTGCGTCCTCAAGCTGCTCTTGTGTTAATGGTT
TCTTTTTTGTGCTCATTATATGACCTAGCGAGCTGGTCTACTTAAGTGCTAGCAGTATCTCTATCACTGA
TAGGGATGTCAAGCGCGCTTGAAGAGATAAATTGCACTGAAATCTAGATGTCTCCAGACCGCTAGTAGAC
GAGTCCATGTCTCGAGAGCGAGGCTCTTCAAGCTCGCAAAATTGCTCTTCAAGCTCGCAAAAAACCCCGC
CCCTGACAGGGCGGGGTTTTTTCGCGTTCGATCCCGCGAAATTTAATTAACCAACACCGCCAGAGATACA
TTAGGCACCGGCGGCTTGACACTTTATGCTTCCGGCTCGGATACTGTGTGGATTTGACAGCGGCAGGTAC
GATGAGCCATATTCAACGGGAAACGTCTTGCTCTAGGCCGCGATTAAATTCCAACATGGATGCTGATTTA
TATGGGTATAAATGGGCCCGCGATAATGTCGGGCAATCAGGTGCGACAATCTATCGATTGTATGGGAAGC
CCGATGCGCCAGAGTTGTTTCTGAAACATGGCAAAGGTAGCGTTGCCAATGATGTTACAGATGAGATGGT
CAGACTAAACTGGCTGACGGAATTTATGCCTCTTCCGACCATCAAGCATTTTATCCGTACTCCTGATGAT
GCATGGTTACTCACCACTGCGATCCCCGGGAAAACAGCATTCCAGGTATTAGAAGAATATCCTGATTCAG
GTGAAAATATTGTTGATGCGCTGGCAGTGTTCCTGCGCCGGTTGCATTCGATTCCTGTTTGTAATTGTCC
TTTTAACAGCGATCGCGTATTTCGTCTCGCTCAGGCGCAATCACGAATGAATAACGGTTTGGTTGATGCG
AGTGATTTTGATGACGAGCGTAATGGCTGGCCTGTTGAACAAGTCTGGAAAGAAATGCATAAACTTTTGC
CATTCTCACCGGATTCAGTCGTCACTCATGGTGATTTCTCACTTGATAACCTTATTTTTGACGAGGGGAA
ATTAATAGGTTGTATTGATGTTGGACGAGTCGGAATCGCAGACCGATACCAGGATCTTGCCATCCTATGG
AACTGCCTCGGTGAGTTTTCTCCTTCATTACAGAAACGGCTTTTTCAAAAATATGGTATTGATAATCCTG
ATATGAATAAATTGCAGTTTCATTTGATGCTCGATGAGTTTTTCTAAGACTAGTGAATTAATTCATGAGC
GGATACATATTTGAATGTATTTAGAAAAATAAACAAATAGGGGTTCCGCGCACATTTCCCCGAAAAGTGC
CACCTAAATTGTAAGCGTTAATATTTTGTTAAAATTCGCGTTAAATTTTTGTTAAATCAGCTCATTTTTT
AACCAATAGGCCGAAATCGGCAAAATCCCTTATAAATCAAAAGAATAGACCGAGATAGGGT
[37 nt withheld, positions 3842-3878]
AAAGAACGTGGACTCCAACGTCAAAGG
[49 nt withheld, positions 3906-3954]
T
[41 nt withheld, positions 3956-3996]
T
[49 nt withheld, positions 3998-4046]
G
[122 nt withheld, positions 4048-4169]
AGATCTAAATAATAAAAAAGCCGGATTAATAATCTGGCTTTTTATATTCTCTCTCTAGTATATAAACGCA
GAAAGGCCCACCCGAAGGTGAGCCAGTGTGACGAACCCCCGCCTCAGAGTGGGAAAGCTAGAAATATTTT
ATCTGATTAATAAGATGATCTTCTTGAGATCGTTTTGGTCTGCGCGTAATCTCTTGCTCTGAAAACGAAA
AAACCGCCTTGCAGGGCGGTTTTTCGAAGGTTCTCTGAGCTACCAACTCTTTGAACCGAGGTAACTGGCT
TGGAGGAGCGCAGTCACCAAAACTTGTCCTTTCAGTTTAGCCTTAACCGGCGCATGACTTCAAGACTAAC
TCCTCTAAATCAATTACCAGTGGCTGCTGCCAGTGGTGCTTTTGCATGTCTTTCCGGGTTGGACTCAAGA
CGATAGTTACCGGATAAGGCGCAGCGGTCGGACTGAACGGGGGGTTCGTGCATACAGTCCAGCTTGGAGC
GAACTGCCTACCCGGAACTGAGTGTCAGGCGTGGAATGAGACAAACGCGGCCATAACAGCGGAATGACAC
CGGTAAACCGAAAGGCAGGAACAGGAGAGCGCACGAGGGAGCCGCCAGGGGGAAACGCCTGGTATCTTTA
TAGTCCTGTCGGGTTTCGCCACCACTGATTTGAGCGTCAGATTTCGTGATGCTTGTCAGGGGGGCGGAGC
CTATGGAAAAACGGCTTTGCCGCGGCCCTCTCACTTCCCTGTTAAGTATCTTCCTGGCATCTTCCAGGAA
ATCTCCGCCCCGTTCGTAAGCCATTTCCGCTCTCCGCAGTCGAACGACCGAGCGTAGCGAGTCAGTGCGA
ACGATCAAAAATAAGTGCCTTCCCATCAAAAAAATATTGACAACATAAAAAACTTTGTGTTATACTTGTA
ACGCTACATGGAGATTAACTCAATCTAGCTAGAGAGGCTTTACACTTTATGCTTCCGGCTCGTATAATGT
GTGGAATTGTGAGCGGATAACAATTTCACACAGGAAACAGCTATGACCATGATTACGGATTCACTGGAAC
TCTAGACCAAAGAGAGGACACAATGCAGGGTTCTGTGACAGAGTTTCTAAAACCGCGCCTGGTTGATATC
GAGCAAGTGAGTTCGACGCACGCCAAGGTGACCCTTGAGCCTTTAGAGCGTGGCTTTGGCCATACTCTGG
GTAACGCACTGCGCCGTATTCTGCTCTCATCGATGCCGGGTTGCGCGGTGACCGAGGTTGAGATTGATGG
TGTACTACATGAGTACAGCACCAAAGAAGGCGTTCAGGAAGATATCCTGGAAATCCTGCTCAACCTGAAA
GGGCTGGCGGTGAGAGTTCAGGGCAAAGATGAAGTTATTCTTACCTTGAATAAATCTGGCATTGGCCCTG
TGACTGCAGCCGATATCACCCACGACGGTGATGTCGAAATCGTCAAGCCGCAGCACGTGATCTGCCACCT
GACCGATGAGAACGCGTCTATTAGCATGCGTATCAAAGTTCAGCGCGGTCGTGGTTATGTGCCGGCTTCT
ACCCGAATTCATTCGGAAGAAGATGAGCGCCCAATCGGCCGTCTGCTGGTCGACGCATGCTACAGCCCTG
TGGAGCGTATTGCCTACAATGTTGAAGCAGCGCGTGTAGAACAGCGTACCGACCTGGACAAGCTGGTCAT
CGAAATGGAAACCAACGGCACAATCGATCCTGAAGAGGCGATTCGTCGTGCGGCAACCATTCTGGCTGAA
CAACTGGAAGCTTTCGTTGACTTACGTGATGTACGTCAGCCTGAAGTGAAAGAAGAGAAACCAGAGGCGG
CCGCAGGCGCGATGGGCACCATCATGCCGAAAGATATCCAGCTGGCGCGTCGTATCCGTGGCTGAGGATC
CTCTACGCCGGACGCACTCGGTTCCAAAAAAAAAAAAAAAGACGCTGAAAAGCGTCTTTTTTTTTTTTGG
TCCCCACTGGAGCACCTCAAAAACACCATCATACACTAAATCAGTAAGTT
Features (pLannotate 1.2.2; 18 found; start..end, strand, type, name):
    133..235     +  promoter       cat promoter: promoter of the E. coli cat gene encoding chloramphenicol acetyltransferase
    236..895     +  CDS            CmR: chloramphenicol acetyltransferase; cat; confers resistance to chloramphenicol
   1194..1268    -  CDS            YPB2_ECOLX (fragment): Protein predicted: Swiss-Prot protein existence level 4. From Escherichia coli.
   1282..1746    -  CDS            ASF1B (fragment): ASF1B_HUMAN - Experimental evidence at protein level: Swiss-Prot protein existence level 1. Histone chaperone that facilitates histone deposition and histone exchange and removal during nucleosome assembly and disassembly. Cooperates with chromatin assembly factor 1 (CAF-1) to promote replication-dependent chromatin assembly. Does not participate in replication-independent nucleosome deposition which is mediated by ASF1A and HIRA. Required for spermatogenesis. From Homo sapiens (Human).
   1756..2466    -  CDS            λ repressor: phage λ repressor; cI
   2503..2532    -  promoter       PLtetO-1 promoter (fragment): modified phage lambda PL promoter with tet operator sites (Lutz and Bujard, 1997)
   2749..2769    +  promoter       lac UV5 promoter (fragment): E. coli lac promoter with an "up" mutation
   2802..3617    +  CDS            KanR: aminoglycoside phosphotransferase; aph(3')-Ia; confers resistance to kanamycin in bacteria or G418 (Geneticin®) in eukaryotes
   3633..3690    -  promoter       AmpR promoter (fragment): bla
   3716..4169    -  rep_origin     f1 ori (sequence partly withheld): f1 bacteriophage origin of replication; arrow indicates direction of (+) strand synthesis
   4236..4263    -  terminator     T7Te terminator: phage T7 early transcription terminator
   4333..4878    +  rep_origin     p15A ori: Plasmids containing the medium-copy-number p15A origin of replication can be propagated in E. coli cells that contain a second plasmid with the ColE1 origin.
   4966..5006    +  rep_origin     RSF ori (fragment): Plasmids containing the RSF 1030 origin of replication can be propagated in E. coli cells that contain additional plasmids with compatible origins.
   5118..5148    +  promoter       lac UV5 promoter: E. coli lac promoter with an "up" mutation
   5156..5172    +  protein_bind   lac operator: The lac repressor binds to the lac operator to inhibit transcription in E. coli. This inhibition can be relieved by adding lactose or isopropyl-β-D-thiogalactopyranoside (IPTG). lac repressor encoded by lacI
   5192..5216    +  CDS            lacZα (fragment): LacZα fragment of β-galactosidase; lacZ fragment
   5242..5985    +  CDS            rpoA (fragment): RPOA_ECO24 - Experimental evidence at protein level: Swiss-Prot protein existence level 1. DNA-dependent RNA polymerase catalyzes the transcription of DNA into RNA using the four ribonucleoside triphosphates as substrates. From Escherichia coli O139:H28 (strain E24377A / ETEC).
   6133..12      -  mobile_element IS1 (fragment) (across the origin): prokaryotic transposable element IS1
