[The description below was written by a language model from this plasmid's Addgene catalogue record and pLannotate feature annotations shown in this document.]
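Description:
VN1263 pB2Hws_v28_pLWeakRBS_TIR371_cI-Asf1B+rpoA-IP1_Ddcm_WeaKRBS_TIR51_KanR is a single-plasmid quantitative bacterial two-hybrid (qB2H) construct built on a pAC backbone for use in E. coli. It replicates from a p15A origin (catalogued as low copy) and is maintained by chloramphenicol selection through a cat promoter–CmR cassette. An f1 origin is also annotated, and the record specifies a dedicated host strain for propagation.

The plasmid carries both hybrid partners and the reporter. On the reverse strand, a PLtetO-1-type promoter drives the phage λ cI repressor fused in frame upstream of human ASF1B, a histone chaperone; the annotated ASF1B region is a fragment consistent with the 483 bp insert, cloned between Acc65I and SacI. On the forward strand, an lpp/lacUV5 promoter with a lac operator drives a fragment of the E. coli RNA polymerase α subunit (rpoA) fused to IP1, a 72 bp synthetic insert placed between NotI and BamHI, presumably a short ASF1-binding peptide, though the record does not describe it. The catalogue lists the tag on IP1 as "cI_E34P-rpoA", whereas the name and feature table place cI on Asf1B and rpoA on IP1.

In this type of assay, interaction between the DNA-bound cI fusion and the rpoA fusion recruits RNA polymerase to a weak promoter. Here that appears to be the partial lacUV5 element upstream of KanR. Kanamycin resistance therefore scales with interaction strength, as the record notes, giving a quantitative growth-based readout. The "WeakRBS" and "TIR" terms in the name suggest tuned translation initiation for the fusions and reporter. The Asf1B–IP1 pair probably serves as a reference interaction for measuring or calibrating protein–protein binding.
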