Addgene plasmid #235115: VN1263 pB2Hws_v28_pLWeakRBS_TIR371_cI-Asf1B+rpoA-IP1_Ddcm_WeaKRBS_TIR51_KanR
Purpose: Quantitative bacterial two-hybrid (qB2H). Expresses Asf1B and IP1.
Depositing lab: Oscar Ramos. Depositing organization: Commissariat Energie Atomique (CEA), Saclay. Publication: Optimized Quantitative Bacterial Two-Hybrid (qB2H) for Protein-Protein Interaction Assessment. Guyot A, Maillard E, Ferreira-Pinto K, Plancon-Arnould L, Nadaradjane AA, Guerois R, Ochsenbein F, Martin L, Ramos OHP. Comput Struct Biotechnol J. 2026 May 25;35(1):0098. doi: 10.34133/csbj.0098. eCollection 2026. PubMed 42199375.
Backbone
  Vector backbone: pAC
  Backbone size w/o insert (bp): 5639
  Vector type: Bacterial Expression, Synthetic Biology ; Quantitative bacterial two-hybrid (qB2H)
Growth in bacteria
  Bacterial resistance: Chloramphenicol, 25 μg/mL
  Growth temperature: 37°C
  Growth strain: SB39 (Addgene #235121)
  Growth instructions: Resistant to kanamycin (dependent on the interaction strength)
  Copy number: Low Copy
Gene/Insert 1
  Gene/Insert name: Asf1B (alt names: Anti-silencing function protein 1 homolog B; CCG1-interacting factor A-II)
  Species: H. sapiens (human)
  Insert size (bp): 483
  Entrez Gene: ASF1B (a.k.a. CIA-II)
  Promoter: LtetO
  Cloning method: Restriction Enzyme; 5′ cloning site Acc65I (not destroyed); 3′ cloning site SacI (not destroyed)
  Sequencing primers: 5′ GATCAGGGATAGCGGTCAGG; 3′ TCCCCGTGGAGGTAATAATTGAC
Gene/Insert 2
  Gene/Insert name: IP1
  Species: Synthetic
  Insert size (bp): 72
  Promoter: lpp+lacUV5
  Tag / fusion protein: cI_E34P-rpoA (N terminal on insert)
  Cloning method: Restriction Enzyme; 5′ cloning site NotI (not destroyed); 3′ cloning site BamHI (not destroyed)
  Sequencing primers: 5′ GAACAGCGTACCGACCTGGAC; 3′ AAGTTGGCCCAGGGCT
Terms and licenses: Academic/Nonprofit Terms; Industry Terms: Not Available to Industry
Depositor comments: Please note that this plasmid may require a unique bacterial strain, so make sure to confirm that you can also obtain the appropriate growth strain. Please contact us or contact our distributors if you have any questions. Please visit https://doi.org/10.1101/2025.10.29.680610 for bioRxiv preprint.
How to cite: VN1263 pB2Hws_v28_pLWeakRBS_TIR371_cI-Asf1B+rpoA-IP1_Ddcm_WeaKRBS_TIR51_KanR was a gift from Oscar Ramos (Addgene plasmid # 235115 ; http://n2t.net/addgene:235115 ; RRID:Addgene_235115)
