>Addgene plasmid #235115 | VN1263 pB2Hws_v28_pLWeakRBS_TIR371_cI-Asf1B+rpoA-IP1_Ddcm_WeaKRBS_TIR51_KanR | depositor partial sequence | sequence record 462580 | cI_E34P-Asf1B
ATGAGCACAAAAAAGAAACCATTAACACAAGAGCAGCTTGAGGACGCACGTCGCCTTAAAGCAATTTATG
AAAAAAAGAAAAATGAACTTGGCTTATCCCAGCCGTCTGTCGCAGACAAGATGGGGATGGGGCAGTCAGG
CGTTGGTGCTTTATTTAATGGCATCAATGCATTAAATGCTTATAACGCCGCATTGCTTGCAAAAATTCTC
AAAGTTAGCGTTGAAGAATTTAGCCCTTCAATCGCCAGAGAAATCTACGAGATGTATGAAGCGGTTAGTA
TGCAGCCGTCACTTAGAAGTGAGTATGAGTACCCTGTTTTTTCTCATGTTCAGGCAGGGATGTTCTCACC
TGAGCTTAGAACCTTTACCAAAGGTGATGCGGAGAGATGGGTAAGCACAACCAAAAAAGCCAGTGATTCT
GCATTCTGGCTTGAGGTTGAAGGTAATTCCATGACCGCACCAACAGGCTCCAAGCCAAGCTTTCCTGACG
GAATGTTAATTCTCGTTGACCCTGAGCAGGCTGTTGAGCCAGGTGATTTCTGCATAGCCAGACTTGGGGG
TGATGAGTTTACCTTCAAGAAACTGATCAGGGATAGCGGTCAGGTGTTTTTACAACCACTAAACCCACAG
TACCCAATGATCCCATGCAATGAGAGTTGTTCCGTTGTGGGGAAAGTTATCGCTAGTCAGTGGCCTGAAG
AGACGTTTGGCGGTACCGCAATGGCGAAAGTCTCGGTGCTGAATGTGGCAGTGCTGGAAAATCCGTCCCC
GTTCCATAGCCCGTTCCGCTTTGAAATCTCGTTTGAATGTTCCGAAGCGCTGGCCGATGACCTGGAATGG
AAAATTATCTATGTGGGCAGCGCGGAATCTGAAGAATTTGATCAGATCCTGGACTCAGTCCTGGTGGGCC
CGGTCCCGGCAGGTCGTCATATGTTTGTTTTCCAAGCAGATGCTCCGAACCCGTCGCTGATTCCGGAAAC
CGACGCAGTTGGTGTCACGGTGGTTCTGATTACCTGCACGTATCACGGCCAGGAATTCATCCGCGTGGGT
TATTACGTTAACAATGAATACCTGAACCCGGAACTGCGTGAAAATCCGCCGATGAAACCGGATTTTAGTC
AGCTGCAACGCAACATTCTGGCATCCAATCCGCGTGTTACCCGCTTCCATATCAATTGGGATAACTGA
