>Addgene plasmid #235115 | VN1263 pB2Hws_v28_pLWeakRBS_TIR371_cI-Asf1B+rpoA-IP1_Ddcm_WeaKRBS_TIR51_KanR | depositor partial sequence | sequence record 462581 | RpoA-IP1
ATGCAGGGTTCTGTGACAGAGTTTCTAAAACCGCGCCTGGTTGATATCGAGCAAGTGAGTTCGACGCACG
CCAAGGTGACCCTTGAGCCTTTAGAGCGTGGCTTTGGCCATACTCTGGGTAACGCACTGCGCCGTATTCT
GCTCTCATCGATGCCGGGTTGCGCGGTGACCGAGGTTGAGATTGATGGTGTACTACATGAGTACAGCACC
AAAGAAGGCGTTCAGGAAGATATCCTGGAAATCCTGCTCAACCTGAAAGGGCTGGCGGTGAGAGTTCAGG
GCAAAGATGAAGTTATTCTTACCTTGAATAAATCTGGCATTGGCCCTGTGACTGCAGCCGATATCACCCA
CGACGGTGATGTCGAAATCGTCAAGCCGCAGCACGTGATCTGCCACCTGACCGATGAGAACGCGTCTATT
AGCATGCGTATCAAAGTTCAGCGCGGTCGTGGTTATGTGCCGGCTTCTACCCGAATTCATTCGGAAGAAG
ATGAGCGCCCAATCGGCCGTCTGCTGGTCGACGCATGCTACAGCCCTGTGGAGCGTATTGCCTACAATGT
TGAAGCAGCGCGTGTAGAACAGCGTACCGACCTGGACAAGCTGGTCATCGAAATGGAAACCAACGGCACA
ATCGATCCTGAAGAGGCGATTCGTCGTGCGGCAACCATTCTGGCTGAACAACTGGAAGCTTTCGTTGACT
TACGTGATGTACGTCAGCCTGAAGTGAAAGAAGAGAAACCAGAGGCGGCCGCAGGCGCGATGGGCACCAT
CATGCCGAAAGATATCCAGCTGGCGCGTCGTATCCGTGGCTGA
